>Addgene plasmid #134940 | pHCKan-T7-CBD-hGLY | addgene full sequence | sequence record 271204 | Addgene NGS Result
GACGAATTCTCTAGATATCGCTCAATACTGACCATTTAAATCATACCTGACCTCCATAGCAGAAAGTCAA
AAGCCTCCGACCGGAGGCTTTTGACTTGATCGGCACGTAAGAGGTTCCAACTTTCACCATAATGAAATAA
GATCACTACCGGGCGTATTTTTTGAGTTATCGAGATTTTCAGGAGCTAAGGAAGCTAAAATGAGCCATAT
TCAACGGGAAACGTCTTGCTCGAGGCCGCGATTAAATTCCAACATGGATGCTGATTTATATGGGTATAAA
TGGGCTCGCGATAATGTCGGGCAATCAGGTGCGACAATCTATCGATTGTATGGGAAGCCCGATGCGCCAG
AGTTGTTTCTGAAACATGGCAAAGGTAGCGTTGCCAATGATGTTACAGATGAGATGGTCAGGCTAAACTG
GCTGACGGAATTTATGCCTCTTCCGACCATCAAGCATTTTATCCGTACTCCTGATGATGCATGGTTACTC
ACCACTGCGATCCCAGGGAAAACAGCATTCCAGGTATTAGAAGAATATCCTGATTCAGGTGAAAATATTG
TTGATGCGCTGGCAGTGTTCCTGCGCCGGTTGCATTCGATTCCTGTTTGTAATTGTCCTTTTAACGGCGA
TCGCGTATTTCGTCTCGCTCAGGCGCAATCACGAATGAATAACGGTTTGGTTGGTGCGAGTGATTTTGAT
GACGAGCGTAATGGCTGGCCTGTTGAACAAGTCTGGAAAGAAATGCATAAGCTTTTGCCATTCTCACCGG
ATTCAGTCGTCACTCATGGTGATTTCTCACTTGATAACCTTATTTTTGACGAGGGGAAATTAATAGGTTG
TATTGATGTTGGACGAGTCGGAATCGCAGACCGATACCAGGATCTTGCCATCCTATGGAACTGCCTCGGT
GAGTTTTCTCCTTCATTACAGAAACGGCTTTTTCAAAAATATGGTATTGATAATCCTGATATGAATAAAT
TGCAGTTTCACTTGATGCTCGATGAGTTTTTCTGAGGGCCCAAATGTAATCACCTGGCTCACCTTCGGGT
GGGCCTTTCTGCGTTGCTGGCGTTTTTCCATAGGCTCCGCCCCCCTGACGAGCATCACAAAAATCGATGC
TCAAGTCAGAGGTGGCGAAACCCGACAGGACTATAAAGATACCAGGCGTTTCCCCCTGGAAGCTCCCTCG
TGCGCTCTCCTGTTCCGACCCTGCCGCTTACCGGATACCTGTCCGCCTTTCTCCCTTCGGGAAGCGTGGC
GCTTTCTCATAGCTCACGCTGTAGGTATCTCAGTTCGGTGTAGGTCGTTCGCTCCAAGCTGGGCTGTGTG
CACGAACCCCCCGTTCAGCCCGACCGCTGCGCCTTATCCGGTAACTATCGTCTTGAGTCCAACCCGGTAA
GACACGACTTATCGCCACTGGCAGCAGCCACTGGTAACAGGATTAGCAGAGCGAGGTATGTAGGCGGTGC
TACAGAGTTCTTGAAGTGGTGGCCTAACTACGGCTACACTAGAAGAACAGTATTTGGTATCTGCGCTCTG
CTGAAGCCAGTTACCTCGGAAAAAGAGTTGGTAGCTCTTGATCCGGCAAACAAACCACCGCTGGTAGCGG
TGGTTTTTTTGTTTGCAAGCAGCAGATTACGCGCAGAAAAAAAGGATCTCAAGAAGATCCTTTGATTTTC
TACCGAAGAAAGGCCCACCCGTGAAGGTGAGCCAGTGAGTTGATTGCAGTCCAGTTACGCTGGAGTCTGA
GGCTCGTCCTGAATGATATCAAGCTTGAATTCGTTCATTGCATAATACGACTCACTATAGGGAGACCACA
ACGGTTTCCCACTAGAAATAATTTTGTTTAACTTTAAGAAGGAGATATACATAAAGAGGAGAAATACTAG
ATGACAAATCCTGGTGTAAGTGCCTGGCAAGTTAATACCGCATATACCGCTGGGCAGTTAGTCACTTATA
ACGGCAAGACCTACAAGTGCTTGCAGCCTCACACATCCTTGGCAGGTTGGGAACCGTCCAATGTACCCGC
CCTTTGGCAACTTCAGGGCTCTGCCGGTAGTGCGGCGGGTTCCGGTGAATTTATGCTGGTTCTGCACAAC
AGCCAAAAACTGCAAATTCTGTACAAATCTCTGGAAAAATCTATTCCTGAAAGCATTAAAGTTTATGGTG
CGATCTTCAACATCAAGGATAAAAACCCTTTCAATATGGAGGTGCTGGTCGACGCGTGGCCTGATTACCA
AATCGTCATCACCCGTCCGCAGAAGCAAGAAATGAAAGATGACCAGGACCACTATACTAACACCTACCAC
ATCTTCACTAAAGCGCCGGACAAACTGGAAGAAGTTCTGAGCTACTCCAATGTTATCTCCTGGGAACAAA
CGCTGCAGATTCAAGGTTGCCAGGAAGGTCTGGATGAGGCGATTCGTAAGGTCGCTACCTCTAAGTCCGT
TCAAGTCGATTACATGAAAACCATCCTGTTTATCCCGGAGCTGCCGAAGAAACACAAAACCTCCTCTAAC
GACAAGATGGAGCTGTTCGAAGTAGACGATGACAACAAAGAGGGTAACTTTTCCAATATGTTCCTGGACG
CCTCCCACGCCGGTCTGGTTAATGAGCACTGGGCGTTCGGTAAAAACGAACGCTCCCTGAAGTACATTGA
GCGTTGTCTGCAGGATTTTCTGGGTTTTGGTGTCCTGGGTCCAGAGGGTCAACTGGTCTCTTGGATCGTT
ATGGAACAGTCTTGTGAACTGCGTATGGGTTATACTGTGCCAAAATACCGTCACCAAGGTAATATGCTGC
AAATCGGTTATCATCTGGAGAAGTACCTGAGCCAGAAGGAAATCCCGTTCTATTTCCATGTTGCCGATAA
TAACGAAAAGAGCCTGCAAGCCCTGAACAATCTGGGCTTCAAGATCTGCCCTTGCGGTTGGCACCAGTGG
AAGTGCACGCCTAAAAAGTACTGTGGCGGTGGCCATCATCACCATCACCATTAATGA
Features (pLannotate 1.2.2; 10 found; start..end, strand, type, name):
     65..96      +  terminator     tonB terminator: bidirectional E. coli tonB-P14 transcription terminator
     97..199     +  promoter       cat promoter: promoter of the E. coli cat gene encoding chloramphenicol acetyltransferase
    200..1013    +  CDS            KanR (fragment): aminoglycoside phosphotransferase; aph(3')-Ia; confers resistance to kanamycin in bacteria or G418 (Geneticin®) in eukaryotes
   1036..1063    +  terminator     T7Te terminator: phage T7 early transcription terminator
   1075..1662    -  rep_origin     ori: high-copy-number ColE1/pMB1/pBR322/pUC origin of replication
   1684..1713    -  terminator     T3Te terminator: phage T3 early transcription terminator
   1793..1811    +  promoter       T7 promoter: promoter for bacteriophage T7 RNA polymerase
   1843..1865    +  RBS            RBS: efficient ribosome binding site from bacteriophage T7 gene 10 (Olins and Rangwala, 1989)
   1894..2046    +  CDS            chiA1 (fragment): CHIA1_BACCI - Experimental evidence at protein level: Swiss-Prot protein existence level 1. From Bacillus circulans.
   2083..2964    +  CDS            GLYATL2: GLYL2_HUMAN - Experimental evidence at protein level: Swiss-Prot protein existence level 1. Mitochondrial acyltransferase which transfers the acyl group to the N-terminus of glycine (PubMed:22475485, PubMed:20305126). Conjugates numerous substrates, such as arachidonoyl-CoA and saturated medium and long-chain acyl-CoAs ranging from chain-length C8:0-CoA to C18:0-CoA, to form a variety of N-acylglycines. Shows a preference for monounsaturated fatty acid oleoyl-CoA (C18:1-CoA) as an acyl donor. Does not exhibit any activity toward C22:6-CoA and chenodeoxycholoyl- CoA, nor toward serine or alanin
