[The description below was written by a language model from this plasmid's Addgene catalogue record and pLannotate feature annotations shown in this document.]
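Description:
pHCKan-T7-CBD-hGLY is a compact (about 3 kb) bacterial expression plasmid built on the Lucigen pSMART HC backbone, designed to produce a human glycine acyltransferase in E. coli. It replicates from a high-copy ColE1/pUC-type origin and is selected with kanamycin through an aph(3')-Ia aminoglycoside phosphotransferase gene, which the feature table places downstream of a cat gene promoter. Characteristic of the pSMART design, transcription terminators (tonB, T7 early and T3 early) flank the marker and origin modules. These insulate the cloning region from read-through transcription coming from the backbone, and likewise protect the backbone from transcription of the insert.

The expression cassette consists of a bacteriophage T7 promoter followed by the efficient ribosome binding site from T7 gene 10, driving a single fusion arrangement. A short fragment of Bacillus circulans chitinase A1, which supplies the chitin binding domain, sits at the N-terminus and is followed after a short gap by the coding sequence of human GLYATL2. GLYATL2 is annotated as a mitochondrial enzyme that transfers acyl groups from medium- and long-chain acyl-CoAs, with a preference for oleoyl-CoA, onto glycine to form N-acylglycines. The chitin binding domain generally allows capture of the fusion protein on chitin resin. Because the promoter depends on T7 RNA polymerase, expression requires a host strain that supplies that polymerase. No lac operator, lacI gene or terminator downstream of the insert is annotated in the feature table. The associated publication concerns two-stage, phosphate-depletion autoinduction of recombinant protein expression in E. coli, but the record does not describe this plasmid's specific role in that work.
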