Addgene plasmid #134940: pHCKan-T7-CBD-hGLY
Purpose: T7 based expression of human glycine acyltransferase with an N-terminal chitin binding domain
Depositing lab: Michael Lynch. Depositing organization: Duke University. Publication: Scalable, two-stage, autoinduction of recombinant protein expression in E. coli utilizing phosphate depletion. Menacho-Melgar R, Ye Z, Moreb EA, Yang T, Efromson JP, Decker JS, Wang R, Lynch MD. Biotechnol Bioeng. 2020 May 22. doi: 10.1002/bit.27440. PubMed 32441815.
Backbone
  Vector backbone: pSMART HC
  Backbone manufacturer: Lucigen
  Vector type: Bacterial Expression
Growth in bacteria
  Bacterial resistance: Kanamycin, 50 μg/mL
  Growth temperature: 37°C
  Growth strain: DH5alpha
  Copy number: High Copy
Gene/Insert
  Gene/Insert name: human glycine acyltransferase 2
  Entrez Gene: GLYATL2 (a.k.a. BXMAS2-10, GATF-B)
  Promoter: t7
  Tag / fusion protein: chitin binding domain
  Cloning method: Unknown
  Sequencing primers: 5′ SL1; 3′ SR2
Terms and licenses: Academic/Nonprofit Terms; Industry Terms: Not Available to Industry
Depositor comments: Please visit https://www.biorxiv.org/content/10.1101/820787v2 for bioRxiv preprint.
How to cite: pHCKan-T7-CBD-hGLY was a gift from Michael Lynch (Addgene plasmid # 134940 ; http://n2t.net/addgene:134940 ; RRID:Addgene_134940)
